Addgene plasmid #1553: L3561
Purpose: (Empty Backbone)
Depositing lab: Andrew Fire. Depositing organization: Carnegie Institution for Science.
Backbone
  Vector backbone: Unknown
  Backbone size (bp): 6866
  Vector type: Worm Expression
Growth in bacteria
  Bacterial resistance: Ampicillin, 100 μg/mL
  Growth temperature: 37°C
  Growth strain: DH5alpha
  Copy number: Unknown
Gene/Insert
  Gene/Insert name: None
  Tag / fusion protein: myo3-2341, myo3Tsa, IVSA, gfpN, IVSR, gfpY66H, IVSS, gfpN146I, IVST, gfpC, IVSL, decoy
  Cloning method: Restriction Enzyme
Terms and licenses: Academic/Nonprofit Terms; Industry Terms: Not Available to Industry
Depositor comments: See Fire Lab Vector Kit Documentation 1997. Fire Lab Miniprep Number pPD115.48, Ligation number L3561.
How to cite: L3561 was a gift from Andrew Fire (Addgene plasmid # 1553 ; http://n2t.net/addgene:1553 ; RRID:Addgene_1553)
