[The description below was written by a language model from this plasmid's Addgene catalogue record and pLannotate feature annotations shown in this document.]
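Description:
L3561 (Fire Lab miniprep pPD115.48, from the 1997 Fire Lab vector kit) is a Caenorhabditis elegans expression vector of about 6.9 kb, catalogued as an empty backbone with no inserted gene. The parental backbone is listed as unknown, but the annotated features point to a pUC/pBR322-style bacterial plasmid. These include a high-copy ColE1/pMB1-type origin, an ampicillin resistance gene (β-lactamase) with its own promoter, short remnants of rop and the bom region, and a lac promoter/operator segment with a CAP binding site and a lacI fragment. It is propagated in E. coli under ampicillin selection.

The worm-specific payload is described mainly by the depositor's list of modular segments. The "myo3-2341" and "myo3Tsa" entries appear to be sequences from myo-3, a body-wall muscle myosin gene, but the automated annotation places no feature in the first roughly 2.4 kb, so they are not independently confirmed. After a fragment of the pUC multiple cloning site comes a GFP-derived coding region split into segments (gfpN through gfpC) interrupted by synthetic introns (IVSA, IVSR, IVSS, IVST, IVSL), which are typically included in Fire vectors to improve expression in worms. The listed Y66H and N146I substitutions mark this as a colour variant, which fits the annotation software matching the reading frame to the blue fluorescent protein P4. The "decoy" entry is a Fire-kit module, but the record does not explain its function. A short downstream match to aex-5 is probably flanking C. elegans genomic sequence carried with a 3' region, although the record names no 3' UTR.

The vector most plausibly serves as a blue fluorescent reporter or fusion backbone for muscle expression in transgenic worms, but the record states no specific purpose.
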