Features (pLannotate 1.2.2; 12 found; start..end, strand, type, name):
   2397..2413    -  misc_feature   MCS (fragment): pUC18/19 multiple cloning site
   2506..3372    +  CDS            P4: P4 is a basic (constitutively fluorescent) blue fluorescent protein published in 1994, derived from Aequorea victoria.
   3990..4142    +  CDS            aex-5 (fragment): AEX5_CAEEL - Also known as kpc-3 From Caenorhabditis elegans.
   4270..4305    +  CDS            rop (fragment): Rop protein, which maintains plasmids at low copy number; rop
   4407..4506    +  misc_feature   bom (fragment): basis of mobility region from pBR322
   4604..4708    +  promoter       AmpR promoter: bla
   4709..5569    +  CDS            AmpR: β-lactamase; bla; confers resistance to ampicillin, carbenicillin, and related antibiotics
   5740..6328    +  rep_origin     ori: high-copy-number ColE1/pMB1/pBR322/pUC origin of replication
   6511..6603    +  CDS            lacI (fragment): lac repressor; lacI; The lac repressor binds to the lac operator to inhibit transcription in E. coli. This inhibition can be relieved by adding lactose or isopropyl-β-D-thiogalactopyranoside (IPTG).
   6616..6637    +  protein_bind   CAP binding site: CAP binding activates transcription in the presence of cAMP. E. coli catabolite activator protein
   6652..6682    +  promoter       lac promoter: promoter for the E. coli lac operon
   6690..6706    +  protein_bind   lac operator: The lac repressor binds to the lac operator to inhibit transcription in E. coli. This inhibition can be relieved by adding lactose or isopropyl-β-D-thiogalactopyranoside (IPTG). lac repressor encoded by lacI
>Addgene plasmid #1553 | L3561 | depositor full sequence | sequence record 163 | Author sequence
AAGCTTGGGCTGCAGGTCGGCTATAATAAGTTCTTGAATAAAATAATTTTCCCGACAAAACATGAGTATT
TCTTTCGAAAATAAAAGTGCAGGCTAATTAGAGATTATTCTGTAATTAACTGCATAATTTGTCACGTGCC
ATAGTTTTACATTCCACTACGTCATAGTTCTTAAAATACTAATCTCCTGAAAATAGAAGTAGGTGAAGAA
AGTTTAATTATCAGTTCTAAAATGACAATTGATCTTTGGAATATGTTCTGAAACTACCGATCATTGAACA
GATGCTATTTGAATGATATAGAATTGTATATTTGCAATTTCTGAAACGCGTTCTTAAAGGCACACAGATT
AATTCAAAAGGGTCTGGCCGCAAAAAGGTTTATGGTGGCCGATTTTGAGTTTTGTGTGTGATTGCTTTTT
CACAATCAGTGTTTTCAGGATTATGTGATGAACTAGATCTTCAAGTTTCGTTACATTTCATATGTTTTCG
GAACTCACGAAGTACATATTGGGTATTGTGCTCAAAAAATTCAGCAATCAGCTTCGCTCCGCTGACTTTA
GAACCCAAAAAAATAGTATGGCCAAACTGACTGTGTTACGATCATTTCAATTTTTCAATACATATTTAAG
ATTTCTAAGAGTAAGAAGGTCAAAAACTGTTCTGGAATACATATATATTTTTCAGGTTACAATTAGTCAA
AAAGTGCACTGAAATATACGTTTTAATTTCACGAATAACCCAATTAGTTCAATGTATTTTTGGTCAACCA
ACGTTAAAGTTTGGCTTCCAACCAATTATCATTTCTGATCAACCACAATGTTTTTTCTTTATCTGCAAGT
TAATTTTTTATTTTTATCCAGATGTTTGGCATATTTTTCAATTCTTCACTAGCGCCCACTTCTTGCACTT
CCGGCGCCCTGAATCTAATGCATCTGTTGCAAGAATTGAAAGACCAATCAACACATTGTTTTCTTCACGA
GATACTGAAGAAAATGAATAAAAACAGAGAAAAAGAGCCATGTGATTAGTGACAACTGTTGCTAACAGAT
ACCATAGCTTGGACTTGGTACGTGATGGCAACGTATGGGTCAACAAAAATGATTGCAGAGGGGGTGCAAA
ACAGTCAAGTCGAGAAAATATGAAAAACAGAAAACAAAGAACAGAAAAATGGGTTTGAGAGTCAGTATAA
TTTATAAAAGAAAAATTGTACATAGAAATTAACCATTTTTGTAGAAGAAGTTATTTTTCAAGCATCGTTA
AAAATTATTCAAAGCACCTTATTTCATATTTAATTTTAAACATGGTTAAATGAACAACACGGTGCGCAAT
CAGGAAAACTTGAAATCTGAAACTGTTGTTGTGATCTTCTTCGCAACTGTTCAGATAGCACTAGTGTAAT
GTTAAGAGTGCGCGAATATAATGGAATATAATGGATCACACCTCCTGCCATCAGGTAAACGTCTCTGTTA
TCACATATTTCCAACTATTAAATTTTTACCTTTTACAGTTTTACATTTTTTTGAAAAAAGTAACTTTTTG
TCTTCAAAATCCCTGACGAAAATATCAAATATTTTAATCGAGACTGCAGAGGAACCGATTGATGATTTGG
AAAATCCAGCTTTACCTGTGTAAGAACTGAAAAGTTTCATAACCCTAGGGTATTCCCAGTTACATTCCCC
ACTGGCTAACAATAGCACCCAGTTTTTCATCACCTTTCTTCAAATTTCTCGGCGATTTGTTAAAAACAAA
ATTTGTGTCCCTTCTCTGATATCTCTATGTCTCTAAACACAAGTTCATCGGAAAACGAAGGAGGGTAGGT
GTTGGTTGGGCTCCCGAAGTGAAAATAGAAGAGCAAGAATAGAATATTAGAGAGAGAGTGCAGAGAGGGC
GGGATAGCTCCCGGGATTCCGTTTTCTTCTTCTTTATCTTCAACGATGATGTGTGTGCGTGTTGTATAGA
TTCTGTTGCTCCCCCACAACTCGCTCCGAAGGCTCAATACAATTCAATTGATATTGGAGGAGAGCCTACC
GGAGTGGGAGGATAAGAAGAAACATAAGAAGAAGAAGAAGAAGAAGCATGCTTCTGGTTTTTGATGCTAT
GAAAACGGCACAAAAAGATGATTGAGGTCCCTTTTCAATACCTTCTCTCATCTTTCAAATCCCATTGAAA
CCTAAAACTTCTCACCACGCTTTACCATTGTTCTCCAAAAACTTATAGCAATGTCTATAACTTTTTTATC
TCTGAAAAGCAGTGTTCCATTTTTCTTTTTCCTATTTTATTTCAATTGTTTCTCACATTTCGTTTGGATT
CTTTGCTTGTCAACCAGCTTCTTCTTCCACTTTTACCGTCTAATTTTCAGGGCAGGGAGCCATCAAACCC
ACGACCACTAGATCCATCTAGAGGATCCCCGGGATTGGCCAAAGGACCCAAAGGTATGTTTCGAATGATA
CTAACATAACATAGAACATTTTCAGGAGGACCCTTGGAGGGTACCGGTAGAAAAAATGAGTAAAGGAGAA
GAACTTTTCACTGGAGTTGTCCCAATTCTTGTTGAATTAGATGGTGATGTTAATGGGCACAAATTTTCTG
TCAGTGGAGAGGGTGAAGGTGATGCAACATACGGAAAACTTACCCTTAAATTTATTTGCACTACTGGAAA
ACTACCTGTTCCATGGGTAAGTTTAAACATATATATACTAACTAACCCTGATTATTTAAATTTTCAGCCA
ACACTTGTCACTACTTTCTCACACGGCGTACAATGCTTCTCGAGATACCCAGATCATATGAAACAGCATG
ACTTTTTCAAGAGTGCCATGCCCGAAGGTTATGTACAGGAAAGAACTATATTTTTCAAAGATGACGGGAA
CTACAAGACACGTAAGTTTAAACAGTTCGGTACTAACTAACCATACATATTTAAATTTTCAGGTGCTGAA
GTCAAGTTTGAAGGTGATACCCTTGTTAATAGAATCGAGTTAAAAGGTATTGATTTTAAAGAAGATGGAA
ACATTCTTGGACACAAATTGGAATACAACTATATTTCACACAACGTATACATCATGGCAGACAAACAAAA
GAATGGAATCAAAGTTGTAAGTTTAAACATGATTTTACTAACTAACTAATCTGATTTAAATTTTCAGAAC
TTCAAAATTAGACACAACATTGAAGATGGAAGCGTTCAACTAGCAGACCATTATCAACAAAATACTCCAA
TTGGCGATGGCCCTGTCCTTTTACCAGACAACCATTACCTGTCCACACAATCTGCCCTTTCGAAAGATCC
CAACGAAAAGAGAGACCACATGGTCCTTCTTGAGTTTGTAACAGCTGCTGGGATTACACATGGCATGGAT
GAACTATACAAATAGCATTCGTAGAATTCCAACTGAGCGCCGGTCGCTACCATTACCAACTTGTCTGGTG
TCAAAAATAATAGGGGCCGCTGTCATCAGAGTAAGTTTAAACTGAGTTCTACTAACTAACGAGTAATATT
TAAATTTTCAGCATCTCGCGCCCGTGCCTCTGACTTCTAAGTCCAATTACTCTTCAACATCCCTACATGC
TCTTTCTCCCTGTGCTCCCACCCCCTATTTTTGTTATTATCAAAAAACTTCTCTTAATTTCTTTGTTTTT
TAGCTTCTTTTAAGTCACCTCTAACAATGAAATTGTGTAGATTCAAAAATAGAATTAATTCGTAATAAAA
AGTCGAAAAAAATTGTGCTCCCTCCCCCCATTAATAATAATTCTATCCCAAAATCTACACAATGTTCTGT
GTACACTTCTTATGTTTTTTACTTCTGATAAATTTTTTTGAAACATCATAGAAAAAACCGCACACAAAAT
ACCTTATCATATGTTACGTTTCAGTTTATGACCGCAATTTTTATTTCTTCGCACGTCTGGGCCTCTCATG
ACGTCAAATCATGCTCATCGTGAAAAAGTTTTGGAGTATTTTTGGAATTTTTCAATCAAGTGAAAGTTTA
TGAAATTAATTTTCCTGCTTTTGCTTTTTGGGGTTTCCCCTATTGTTTGTCAAGATTTCGAGGACGGCGT
TTTTCTTGCTAAAATCACAAGTATTGATGAGCACGATGCAAGAAAGATCGGAAGAAGGTTTGGGTTTGAG
GCTCAGTGGAAGGTGAGTAGAAGTTGATAATTTGAAAGTGGAGTAGTGTCTATGGGGTTTTTGCCTTAAA
TGACAGAATACATTCCCAATATACCAAACATAACTGTTTCCTACTAGTCGGCCGTACGGGCCCTTTCGTC
TCGCGCGTTTCGGTGATGACGGTGAAAACCTCTGACACATGCAGCTCCCGGAGACGGTCACAGCTTGTCT
GTAAGCGGATGCCGGGAGCAGACAAGCCCGTCAGGGCGCGTCAGCGGGTGTTGGCGGGTGTCGGGGCTGG
CTTAACTATGCGGCATCAGAGCAGATTGTACTGAGAGTGCACCATATGCGGTGTGAAATACCGCACAGAT
GCGTAAGGAGAAAATACCGCATCAGGCGGCCTTAAGGGCCTCGTGATACGCCTATTTTTATAGGTTAATG
TCATGATAATAATGGTTTCTTAGACGTCAGGTGGCACTTTTCGGGGAAATGTGCGCGGAACCCCTATTTG
TTTATTTTTCTAAATACATTCAAATATGTATCCGCTCATGAGACAATAACCCTGATAAATGCTTCAATAA
TATTGAAAAAGGAAGAGTATGAGTATTCAACATTTCCGTGTCGCCCTTATTCCCTTTTTTGCGGCATTTT
GCCTTCCTGTTTTTGCTCACCCAGAAACGCTGGTGAAAGTAAAAGATGCTGAAGATCAGTTGGGTGCACG
AGTGGGTTACATCGAACTGGATCTCAACAGCGGTAAGATCCTTGAGAGTTTTCGCCCCGAAGAACGTTTT
CCAATGATGAGCACTTTTAAAGTTCTGCTATGTGGCGCGGTATTATCCCGTATTGACGCCGGGCAAGAGC
AACTCGGTCGCCGCATACACTATTCTCAGAATGACTTGGTTGAGTACTCACCAGTCACAGAAAAGCATCT
TACGGATGGCATGACAGTAAGAGAATTATGCAGTGCTGCCATAACCATGAGTGATAACACTGCGGCCAAC
TTACTTCTGACAACGATCGGAGGACCGAAGGAGCTAACCGCTTTTTTGCACAACATGGGGGATCATGTAA
CTCGCCTTGATCGTTGGGAACCGGAGCTGAATGAAGCCATACCAAACGACGAGCGTGACACCACGATGCC
TGTAGCAATGGCAACAACGTTGCGCAAACTATTAACTGGCGAACTACTTACTCTAGCTTCCCGGCAACAA
TTAATAGACTGGATGGAGGCGGATAAAGTTGCAGGACCACTTCTGCGCTCGGCCCTTCCGGCTGGCTGGT
TTATTGCTGATAAATCTGGAGCCGGTGAGCGTGGGTCTCGCGGTATCATTGCAGCACTGGGGCCAGATGG
TAAGCCCTCCCGTATCGTAGTTATCTACACGACGGGGAGTCAGGCAACTATGGATGAACGAAATAGACAG
ATCGCTGAGATAGGTGCCTCACTGATTAAGCATTGGTAACTGTCAGACCAAGTTTACTCATATATACTTT
AGATTGATTTAAAACTTCATTTTTAATTTAAAAGGATCTAGGTGAAGATCCTTTTTGATAATCTCATGAC
CAAAATCCCTTAACGTGAGTTTTCGTTCCACTGAGCGTCAGACCCCGTAGAAAAGATCAAAGGATCTTCT
TGAGATCCTTTTTTTCTGCGCGTAATCTGCTGCTTGCAAACAAAAAAACCACCGCTACCAGCGGTGGTTT
GTTTGCCGGATCAAGAGCTACCAACTCTTTTTCCGAAGGTAACTGGCTTCAGCAGAGCGCAGATACCAAA
TACTGTCCTTCTAGTGTAGCCGTAGTTAGGCCACCACTTCAAGAACTCTGTAGCACCGCCTACATACCTC
GCTCTGCTAATCCTGTTACCAGTGGCTGCTGCCAGTGGCGATAAGTCGTGTCTTACCGGGTTGGACTCAA
GACGATAGTTACCGGATAAGGCGCAGCGGTCGGGCTGAACGGGGGGTTCGTGCACACAGCCCAGCTTGGA
GCGAACGACCTACACCGAACTGAGATACCTACAGCGTGAGCATTGAGAAAGCGCCACGCTTCCCGAAGGG
AGAAAGGCGGACAGGTATCCGGTAAGCGGCAGGGTCGGAACAGGAGAGCGCACGAGGGAGCTTCCAGGGG
GAAACGCCTGGTATCTTTATAGTCCTGTCGGGTTTCGCCACCTCTGACTTGAGCGTCGATTTTTGTGATG
CTCGTCAGGGGGGCGGAGCCTATGGAAAAACGCCAGCAACGCGGCCTTTTTACGGTTCCTGGCCTTTTGC
TGGCCTTTTGCTCACATGTTCTTTCCTGCGTTATCCCCTGATTCTGTGGATAACCGTATTACCGCCTTTG
AGTGAGCTGATACCGCTCGCCGCAGCCGAACGACCGAGCGCAGCGAGTCAGTGAGCGAGGAAGCGGAAGA
GCGCCCAATACGCAAACCGCCTCTCCCCGCGCGTTGGCCGATTCATTAATGCAGCTGGCACGACAGGTTT
CCCGACTGGAAAGCGGGCAGTGAGCGCAACGCAATTAATGTGAGTTAGCTCACTCATTAGGCACCCCAGG
CTTTACACTTTATGCTTCCGGCTCGTATGTTGTGTGGAATTGTGAGCGGATAACAATTTCACACAGGAAA
CAGCTATGACCATGATTACGCCAAGCTGTAAGTTTAAACATGATCTTACTAACTAACTATTCTCATTTAA
ATTTTCAGAGCTTAAAAATGGCTGAAATCACTCACAACGATGGATACGCTAACAACTTGGAAATGAAAT
