>Addgene plasmid #1553 | L3561 | addgene partial sequence | sequence record 16690 | 1553_m13reverse
GCGTNGTTAACATGGATCTTACTAACTAACTATTCTCATTTAAATTTTCAGAGCTTAAAAATGGCTGACC
TCNCTCACAACGATGGATACGCTAACAACTTGGAAATGAAANAAGCTTGGGCTGCAGGTCGGCTATAATA
AGTTCTTGAATAAAATAATTTTCCCGACAAAACATGAGTATTTCTTTCGAAAATAAAAGTGCAGGCTAAT
TAGAGATTATTCTGTAATTAACTGCATAATTTGTCACGTGCCATAGTTTTACATTCCACTACGTCATAGT
TCTTAAAATACTAATCTCCTGAAAATAGAAGTAGGTGAAGAAAGTTTAATTATCAGTTCTAAAATGACAA
TTGATCTTTGGAATATGTTCTGAAACTACCGATCATTGAACAGATGCTATTTGAATGATATAGAATTGTA
TATTTGCAATTTCTGAAACGCGTTCTTAAAGGCACACAGATTAATTCAAAAGGGTCTGGCCGCAAAAAGG
TTTATGGTGGCCGATTTTGAGTTTTGTGTGTGATTGCTTTTTCACAATCAGTGTTTTCAGGATTATGTGA
TGAACTAGATCTTCAAGTTTCGTTACATTTCATATGTTTTCGGAACTCACGAAGTACATATTGGGTATTG
TGCTCAAAAAATTCAGCAATCAGCTTCGCTCCGCTGACTTTAGAACCCAAAAAAATAGTATGGCCAAACT
GACTGTGTTACGATCATTTCAATTTTTCAATACATATTTAAGATTTCTAAGAGTAAGAAGGTCAAAAACT
GTTCTGGAATACATATATATTTTTCAGGTTACAATTAGTCAAAAAGTGCACTGAAATATACGTTTTAATT
TCACGAATAACCCAATTAGTTCAATGTATTTTTGGTCAACCAACGTTAAAGTTTGGCTTCCAACCAATTA
TCATTTCTGATCAACCCACAATGGTTTTTTCNTTATCTGCAAGTTNAATTTTTTTATTTTTATCCCAGAT
GTTTGGNCATATTTTTNCAATTCTTCACTAGCGCCCACTTCTTGCACTTCCGGCGCCCNGGAATCTAANG
CATCCGNTGCCAGAATTGAAAGACCAATCAACCNTTGNTTTCCTCCCCGAGATNCTGGAGAAANTGANTA
AAACCGAGAAAAGNGCCCNGNGATTAGGGACACNGNTGGCTACANANCCCAAACCTGGACTGGGNNNGGG
GGGCCACNNTTGGGGCCCCCAAANGNTTGCCAGGGGGGGGCAAACCNCNCNGGNCGNAAAATTGGAAACC
CNAACCNAGACCCNAAAGGGGGTTGGANCCCCTTNTTTTNAAAAAAAATGNCCCTNAAAT
